>Addgene plasmid #212950 | TALED_Left-Cox3.1-1397N. | addgene full sequence | sequence record 422686 | Addgene NGS Result
GACGGATCGGGAGATCTCCCGATCCCCTATGGTGCACTCTCAGTACAATCTGCTCTGATGCCGCATAGTT
AAGCCAGTATCTGCTCCCTGCTTGTGTGTTGGAGGTCGCTGAGTAGTGCGCGAGCAAAATTTAAGCTACA
ACAAGGCAAGGCTTGACCGACAATTGCATGAAGAATCTGCTTAGGGTTAGGCGTTTTGCGCTGCTTCGCG
ATGTACGGGCCAGATATACGCGTTGACATTGATTATTGACTAGTTATTAATAGTAATCAATTACGGGGTC
ATTAGTTCATAGCCCATATATGGAGTTCCGCGTTACATAACTTACGGTAAATGGCCCGCCTGGCTGACCG
CCCAACGACCCCCGCCCATTGACGTCAATAATGACGTATGTTCCCATAGTAACGCCAATAGGGACTTTCC
ATTGACGTCAATGGGTGGAGTATTTACGGTAAACTGCCCACTTGGCAGTACATCAAGTGTATCATATGCC
AAGTACGCCCCCTATTGACGTCAATGACGGTAAATGGCCCGCCTGGCATTATGCCCAGTACATGACCTTA
TGGGACTTTCCTACTTGGCAGTACATCTACGTATTAGTCATCGCTATTACCATGGTGATGCGGTTTTGGC
AGTACATCAATGGGCGTGGATAGCGGTTTGACTCACGGGGATTTCCAAGTCTCCACCCCATTGACGTCAA
TGGGAGTTTGTTTTGGCACCAAAATCAACGGGACTTTCCAAAATGTCGTAACAACTCCGCCCCATTGACG
CAAATGGGCGGTAGGCGTGTACGGTGGGAGGTCTATATAAGCAGAGCTCTCTGGCTAACTAGAGAACCCA
CTGCTTACTGGCTTATCGAAATTAATACGACTCACTATAGGGAGATGGCTCTTAGTCGAGCCGTCTGTGG
TACTTCCCGACAGCTTGCTCCAGTCTTGGGGTACCTTGGCTCCCGACAAAAGCACTCTCTCCCTGATTAC
CCTTACGATGTACCTGACTACGCCGGCTACCCTTACGACGTACCAGATTACGCTGGATATCCATACGATG
TCCCTGATTATGCTGGGATCCGAATTCAAGATCTACGCACGCTCGGCTACAGCCAGCAGCAACAGGAGAA
GATCAAACCGAAGGTTCGTTCGACAGTGGCGCAGCACCACGAGGCACTGGTCGGCCATGGGTTTACACAC
GCGCACATCGTTGCGCTCAGCCAACACCCGGCAGCGTTAGGGACCGTCGCTGTCAAGTATCAGGACATGA
TCGCAGCGTTGCCAGAGGCGACACACGAAGCGATCGTTGGCGTCGGCAAACAGTGGTCCGGCGCACGCGC
TCTGGAGGCCTTGCTCACGGTGGCGGGAGAGTTGAGAGGTCCACCGTTACAGTTGGACACAGGCCAACTT
CTCAAGATTGCAAAACGTGGCGGCGTGACCGCAGTGGAGGCAGTGCATGCATGGCGCAATGCACTGACGG
GTGCCCCCCTGAACCTGACTCCTGACCAGGTCGTTGCCATTGCTAGTCATGACGGGGGTAAACAGGCTCT
CGAAACTGTGCAACGCTTGTTGCCAGTTTTGTGCCAAGCTCATGGCTTGACACCTGCACAAGTGGTTGCA
ATCGCTTCACACGACGGAGGAAAGCAAGCCCTCGAAACTGTGCAGCGGCTCCTCCCCGTGCTGTGTCAAG
ATCACGGCCTTACACCCGCTCAAGTCGTCGCAATTGCCAGCAATGGAGGCGGTAAGCAGGCCTTGGAGAC
TGTTCAGAGGTTGTTGCCCGTGCTTTGCCAAGACCACGGGTTGACACCTGATCAGGTGGTCGCAATCGCC
AGCAACATTGGAGGAAAGCAGGCTCTTGAAACAGTGCAGCGCCTGCTTCCCGTGTTGTGCCAGGATCATG
GCCTTACTCCTGATCAAGTTGTTGCAATCGCCTCACATGACGGCGGGAAGCAAGCTTTGGAGACTGTTCA
AAGACTCCTCCCTGTCCTGTGCCAAGACCATGGGCTCACACCCGCACAGGTGGTGGCTATTGCTTCCAAC
ATAGGAGGGAAACAAGCCCTTGAAACAGTCCAAAGATTGCTCCCTGTCCTTTGCCAGGCTCACGGCTTGA
CACCAGCTCAGGTTGTTGCCATCGCTAGCAATATTGGTGGGAAACAGGCTCTTGAAACCGTTCAACGCCT
CCTTCCTGTGCTCTGTCAAGACCATGGTCTTACACCCGATCAAGTCGTGGCTATTGCTTCAAACAACGGA
GGAAAGCAAGCACTTGAGACTGTCCAACGCCTTCTGCCAGTCCTCTGCCAGGATCATGGCCTGACTCCAG
AACAAGTTGTGGCAATCGCATCTCACGATGGCGGGAAACAGGCATTGGAAACCGTTCAAAGGTTGCTGCC
AGTCCTTTGTCAAGCACACGGCCTGACACCTGCACAGGTGGTTGCAATCGCAAGCCATGATGGCGGTAAG
CAAGCTTTGGAGACAGTCCAGCGCTTGCTTCCCGTGCTCTGTCAAGACCACGGTTTGACTCCAGCTCAAG
TCGTTGCCATTGCATCAAATGGCGGCGGAAAACAAGCTTTGGAAACCGTGCAGAGGCTCCTGCCAGTCCT
TTGTCAAGATCATGGCCTGACCCCCGCTCAAGTTGTGGCTATTGCTTCCCATGACGGGGGCAAGCAGGCT
TTGGAGACTGTGCAAAGATTGCTTCCTGTGTTGTGCCAGGCACACGGCTTGACTCCAGACCAAGTCGTTG
CCATTGCCTCCAACATCGGCGGGAAACAGGCACTCGAAACTGTGCAACGGTTGTTGCCCGTGCTTTGCCA
GGATCACGGATTGACACCAGCCCAGGTTGTCGCTATCGCAAGCAATAATGGAGGGAAACAAGCTCTTGAA
ACTGTTCAGAGACTCCTCCCTGTTTTGTGTCAGGATCATGGCTTGACCCCAGACCAAGTCGTTGCCATTG
CCTCCAACATCGGCGGGAAACAGGCACTCGAAACTGTGCAACGGTTGTTGCCCGTGCTTTGCCAGGATCA
CGGATTGACACCAGCCCAGGTTGTCGCTATCGCAAGCAATAATGGAGGGAAACAAGCTCTTGAAACTGTT
CAGAGACTCCTCCCTGTTTTGTGTCAGGACCACGGTCTGACTCCGGAACAGGTGGTGGCGATTGCAAGCA
ACGGCGGCGGCAAACAGGCTCTAGAGAGCATTGTTGCCCAGCTCTCCAGACCTGATCCGGCGCTAGCCGC
GTTGACAAATGATCATCTTGTTGCTCTTGCTTGTCTTGGCGGACGACCTGCCCTGGATGCTGTGAAAAAG
GGGTTGGGGGGCTCTGGATCAGGTAGCTACGCACTTGGTCCTTACCAGATTAGCGCACCCCAACTCCCCG
CCTATAATGGTCAAACCGTCGGGACCTTTTACTACGTAAACGATGCTGGTGGGCTGGAATCCAAAGTATT
CTCCTCAGGGGGCCCTACACCCTACCCCAACTACGCCAATGCTGGTCATGTAGAAGGGCAGTCAGCACTG
TTTATGCGCGATAATGGTATAAGCGAGGGGTTGGTCTTCCATAACAACCCAGAGGGTACTTGTGGCTTCT
GTGTGAATATGACTGAAACCCTTCTGCCCGAAAATGCCAAGATGACTGTCGTCCCACCTGAAGGCTAGTC
AGGGCCCTATTCTATAGTGTCACCTAAATGCTAGAGCTCGCTGATCAGCCTCGACTGTGCCTTCTAGTTG
CCAGCCATCTGTTGTTTGCCCCTCCCCCGTGCCTTCCTTGACCCTGGAAGGTGCCACTCCCACTGTCCTT
TCCTAATAAAATGAGGAAATTGCATCGCATTGTCTGAGTAGGTGTCATTCTATTCTGGGGGGTGGGGTGG
GGCAGGACAGCAAGGGGGAGGATTGGGAAGACAATAGCAGGCATGCTGGGGATGCGGTGGGCTCTATGGC
TTCTGAGGCGGAAAGAACCAGCTGGGGCTCTAGGGGGTATCCCCACGCTGCAGTGAGCGGGACTCTGGGG
TTCGAAATGACCGACCAAGCGACGCCCAACCTGCCATCACGAGATTTCGATTCCACCGCCGCCTTCTATG
AAAGGTTGGGCTTCGGAATCGTTTTCCGGGACGCCGGCTGGATGATCCTCCAGCGCGGGGATCTCATGCT
GGAGTTCTTCGCCCACCCCAACTTGTTTATTGCAGCTTATAATGGTTACAAATAAAGCAATAGCATCACA
AATTTCACAAATAAAGCATTTTTTTCACTGCATTCTAGTTGTGGTTTGTCCAAACTCATCAATGTATCTT
ATCATGTCTGTATACCGTCGACCTCTAGCTAGAGCTTGGCGTAATCATGGTCATAGCTGTTTCCTGTGTG
AAATTGTTATCCGCTCACAATTCCACACAACATACGAGCCGGAAGCATAAAGTGTAAAGCCTGGGGTGCC
TAATGAGTGAGCTAACTCACATTAATTGCGTTGCGCTCACTGCCCGCTTTCCAGTCGGGAAACCTGTCGT
GCCAGCTGCATTAATGAATCGGCCAACGCGCGGGGAGAGGCGGTTTGCGTATTGGGCGCTCTTCCGCTTC
CTCGCTCACTGACTCGCTGCGCTCGGTCGTTCGGCTGCGGCGAGCGGTATCAGCTCACTCAAAGGCGGTA
ATACGGTTATCCACAGAATCAGGGGATAACGCAGGAAAGAACATGTGAGCAAAAGGCCAGCAAAAGGCCA
GGAACCGTAAAAAGGCCGCGTTGCTGGCGTTTTTCCATAGGCTCCGCCCCCCTGACGAGCATCACAAAAA
TCGACGCTCAAGTCAGAGGTGGCGAAACCCGACAGGACTATAAAGATACCAGGCGTTTCCCCCTGGAAGC
TCCCTCGTGCGCTCTCCTGTTCCGACCCTGCCGCTTACCGGATACCTGTCCGCCTTTCTCCCTTCGGGAA
GCGTGGCGCTTTCTCATAGCTCACGCTGTAGGTATCTCAGTTCGGTGTAGGTCGTTCGCTCCAAGCTGGG
CTGTGTGCACGAACCCCCCGTTCAGCCCGACCGCTGCGCCTTATCCGGTAACTATCGTCTTGAGTCCAAC
CCGGTAAGACACGACTTATCGCCACTGGCAGCAGCCACTGGTAACAGGATTAGCAGAGCGAGGTATGTAG
GCGGTGCTACAGAGTTCTTGAAGTGGTGGCCTAACTACGGCTACACTAGAAGAACAGTATTTGGTATCTG
CGCTCTGCTGAAGCCAGTTACCTTCGGAAAAAGAGTTGGTAGCTCTTGATCCGGCAAACAAACCACCGCT
GGTAGCGGTGGTTTTTTTGTTTGCAAGCAGCAGATTACGCGCAGAAAAAAAGGATCTCAAGAAGATCCTT
TGATCTTTTCTACGGGGTCTGACGCTCAGTGGAACGAAAACTCACGTTAAGGGATTTTGGTCATGAGATT
ATCAAAAAGGATCTTCACCTAGATCCTTTTAAATTAAAAATGAAGTTTTAAATCAATCTAAAGTATATAT
GAGTAAACTTGGTCTGACAGTTACCAATGCTTAATCAGTGAGGCACCTATCTCAGCGATCTGTCTATTTC
GTTCATCCATAGTTGCCTGACTCCCCGTCGTGTAGATAACTACGATACGGGAGGGCTTACCATCTGGCCC
CAGTGCTGCAATGATACCGCGAGATCCACGCTCACCGGCTCCAGATTTATCAGCAATAAACCAGCCAGCC
GGAAGGGCCGAGCGCAGAAGTGGTCCTGCAACTTTATCCGCCTCCATCCAGTCTATTAATTGTTGCCGGG
AAGCTAGAGTAAGTAGTTCGCCAGTTAATAGTTTGCGCAACGTTGTTGCCATTGCTACAGGCATCGTGGT
GTCACGCTCGTCGTTTGGTATGGCTTCATTCAGCTCCGGTTCCCAACGATCAAGGCGAGTTACATGATCC
CCCATGTTGTGCAAAAAAGCGGTTAGCTCCTTCGGTCCTCCGATCGTTGTCAGAAGTAAGTTGGCCGCAG
TGTTATCACTCATGGTTATGGCAGCACTGCATAATTCTCTTACTGTCATGCCATCCGTAAGATGCTTTTC
TGTGACTGGTGAGTACTCAACCAAGTCATTCTGAGAATAGTGTATGCGGCGACCGAGTTGCTCTTGCCCG
GCGTCAATACGGGATAATACCGCGCCACATAGCAGAACTTTAAAAGTGCTCATCATTGGAAAACGTTCTT
CGGGGCGAAAACTCTCAAGGATCTTACCGCTGTTGAGATCCAGTTCGATGTAACCCACTCGTGCACCCAA
CTGATCTTCAGCATCTTTTACTTTCACCAGCGTTTCTGGGTGAGCAAAAACAGGAAGGCAAAATGCCGCA
AAAAAGGGAATAAGGGCGACACGGAAATGTTGAATACTCATACTCTTCCTTTTTCAATATTATTGAAGCA
TTTATCAGGGTTATTGTCTCATGAGCGGATACATATTTGAATGTATTTAGAAAAATAAACAAATAGGGGT
TCCGCGCACATTTCCCCGAAAAGTGCCACCTGACGTC
Features (pLannotate 1.2.2; 21 found; start..end, strand, type, name):
     28..80      -  misc_feature   bom (fragment): basis of mobility region from pBR322
    235..614     +  enhancer       CMV enhancer: human cytomegalovirus immediate early enhancer
    615..818     +  promoter       CMV promoter: human cytomegalovirus (CMV) immediate early promoter
    814..847     +  LTR            5' LTR (truncated) (fragment): truncated 5' long terminal repeat (LTR) from HIV-1
    863..881     +  promoter       T7 promoter: promoter for bacteriophage T7 RNA polymerase
    891..989     +  CDS            SOD2 (fragment): SODM_HUMAN - Experimental evidence at protein level: Swiss-Prot protein existence level 1. Destroys superoxide anion radicals which are normally produced within the cells and which are toxic to biological systems. From Homo sapiens (Human).
   1008..1034    +  CDS            HA: HA (human influenza hemagglutinin) epitope tag
   1080..1586    +  CDS            avrBs3 (fragment): AVRB3_XANEU - Experimental evidence at protein level: Swiss-Prot protein existence level 1. Avirulence protein. Acts as a transcription factor in C.annuum plants. In susceptible plants lacking the Bs3 resistance gene induces expression of a number of genes, including genes homologous to a family of auxin-induced genes, alpha-expansin genes, pectate lyase, anthocyanidin glucoside rhamnosyl transferase and at least one transcription factor, UPA20. Their expression leads to plant hypertrophy in mesophyll cells, probably mainly mediated by UPA20 (PubMed:17962565). In resistant plants induces the h
   3309..3635    +  CDS            dddA (fragment): DDDA_BURC1 - Experimental evidence at protein level: Swiss-Prot protein existence level 1. Toxic component of a toxin-immunity protein module, which functions as a cellular contact-dependent growth inhibition (CDI) system. CDI modules allow bacteria to communicate with and inhibit the growth of closely related neighboring bacteria in a contact-dependent fashion. Bacteria that have this module inhibit or kill bacteria without it, giving them a growth advantage. Probably specifically inhibited by cognate immunity protein DddI (Probable). The C-terminal 163 residue fragment has double-stranded DN
   3651..3669    -  promoter       SP6 promoter: promoter for bacteriophage SP6 RNA polymerase
   3695..3919    +  polyA_signal   bGH poly(A) signal: bovine growth hormone polyadenylation signal
   3923..3944    +  promoter       SV40 promoter (fragment): SV40 enhancer and early promoter
   3997..4155    +  CDS            ble (fragment): BLE_KLEPN - Experimental evidence at protein level: Swiss-Prot protein existence level 1. Binding protein with a strong affinity to the bleomycin family of antibiotics. Binds to CL990; an antimitotic-antibiotic compound. From Klebsiella pneumoniae.
   4150..4271    +  polyA_signal   SV40 poly(A) signal: SV40 polyadenylation signal
   4344..4360    -  protein_bind   lac operator: The lac repressor binds to the lac operator to inhibit transcription in E. coli. This inhibition can be relieved by adding lactose or isopropyl-β-D-thiogalactopyranoside (IPTG). lac repressor encoded by lacI
   4368..4398    -  promoter       lac promoter: promoter for the E. coli lac operon
   4413..4434    -  protein_bind   CAP binding site: CAP binding activates transcription in the presence of cAMP. E. coli catabolite activator protein
   4447..4539    -  CDS            lacI (fragment): lac repressor; lacI; The lac repressor binds to the lac operator to inhibit transcription in E. coli. This inhibition can be relieved by adding lactose or isopropyl-β-D-thiogalactopyranoside (IPTG).
   4722..5310    -  rep_origin     ori: high-copy-number ColE1/pMB1/pBR322/pUC origin of replication
   5481..6341    -  CDS            AmpR: β-lactamase; bla; confers resistance to ampicillin, carbenicillin, and related antibiotics
   6342..6446    -  promoter       AmpR promoter: bla
