[The description below was written by a language model from this plasmid's Addgene catalogue record and pLannotate feature annotations shown in this document.]
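Description:
TALED_Left-Cox3.1-1397N is a 6,477 bp mammalian expression plasmid on a pCMV backbone that encodes the left-hand arm of a TALE-linked deaminase (TALED) pair for base editing of mitochondrial DNA. It is maintained in E. coli at high copy through a ColE1/pUC-type origin and selected with ampicillin via the β-lactamase gene under its own promoter. Downstream of the expression cassette, only fragments of an SV40 promoter and a bleomycin-resistance (ble) gene are annotated, followed by an SV40 poly(A) signal. These look like backbone remnants, so a functional mammalian selection marker should not be assumed.

The 2,751 bp synthetic insert is transcribed from the CMV enhancer/promoter and terminated by the bGH polyadenylation signal. T7 and SP6 promoters flank the insert. The open reading frame begins with a short fragment of human SOD2, positioned where a mitochondrial targeting sequence would sit, followed by an HA epitope tag for detection. Next comes an AvrBs3-type TALE region; the annotation covers only its N-terminal portion, and the unannotated stretch after it presumably holds the custom repeat array, which the construct name suggests is directed at the mitochondrial Cox3 gene. The reading frame ends with a fragment of DddA, the Burkholderia double-stranded DNA cytidine deaminase toxin. The "1397N" in the name suggests this is the N-terminal half of DddA split at position 1397.

A split half of this kind would be expected to need a matching right-arm construct carrying the complementary half to restore activity at the target site. The feature table does not annotate an adenine deaminase domain on this arm, and the record does not state the partner plasmid or the target species.
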