Addgene plasmid #212950: TALED_Left-Cox3.1-1397N.
Purpose: Expresses TALED_Left-Cox3.1-1397N. in mammalian cells
Depositing lab: Jin-Soo Kim. Depositing organization: Seoul National University. Publication: Engineering TALE-linked deaminases to facilitate precision adenine base editing in mitochondrial DNA. Cho SI, Lim K, Hong S, Lee J, Kim A, Lim CJ, Ryou S, Lee JM, Mok YG, Chung E, Kim S, Han S, Cho SM, Kim J, Kim EK, Nam KH, Oh Y, Choi M, An TH, Oh KJ, Lee S, Lee H, Kim JS. Cell. 2024 Jan 4;187(1):95-109.e26. doi: 10.1016/j.cell.2023.11.035. PubMed 38181745.
Backbone
  Vector backbone: pCMV
  Total vector size (bp): 6477
  Vector type: Mammalian Expression
Growth in bacteria
  Bacterial resistance: Ampicillin, 100 μg/mL
  Growth temperature: 37°C
  Growth strain: DH5alpha
  Copy number: High Copy
Gene/Insert
  Gene/Insert name: TALED_Left-Cox3.1-1397N
  Species: Synthetic
  Insert size (bp): 2751
  Cloning method: Gibson Cloning
  Sequencing primers: 5′ CGCAAATGGGCGGTAGGCGTG; 3′ TAGAAGGCACAGTCGAGG
Terms and licenses: Academic/Nonprofit Terms; Industry Terms: Not Available to Industry
How to cite: TALED_Left-Cox3.1-1397N. was a gift from Jin-Soo Kim (Addgene plasmid # 212950 ; http://n2t.net/addgene:212950 ; RRID:Addgene_212950)
